Addgene plasmid #87344: pPICZA_CeTRIC-B1_Del
Purpose: Inducible expression of CeTRIC-B1 in P.Pichia strains
Depositing lab: Zhenfeng Liu. Depositing organization: Institute of Biophysics, Chinese Academy of Sciences. Publication: Pore architecture of TRIC channels and insights into their gating mechanism. Yang H, Hu M, Guo J, Ou X, Cai T, Liu Z. Nature. 2016 Oct 27;538(7626):537-541. doi: 10.1038/nature19767. Epub 2016 Oct 3. PubMed 27698420.
Backbone
  Vector backbone: pPICZ A
  Backbone manufacturer: Invitrogen
  Backbone size w/o insert (bp): 3221
  Total vector size (bp): 3977
  Vector type: Yeast Expression
  Selectable markers: Zeocin
Growth in bacteria
  Bacterial resistance: Bleocin (Zeocin), 50 μg/mL
  Growth temperature: 37°C
  Growth strain: DH5alpha
  Copy number: High Copy
Gene/Insert
  Gene/Insert name: TRIC-B1 (alt name: TMEM38B)
  Species: C. elegans (nematode)
  Insert size (bp): 756
  Mutation: Δ248-297
  GenBank ID: 290457497
  Promoter: AOX1
  Tag / fusion protein: polyhistidine (C terminal on backbone)
  Cloning method: Restriction Enzyme; 5′ cloning site EcoRI (not destroyed); 3′ cloning site XhoI (destroyed during cloning)
  Sequencing primers: 5′ 5' AOX1; 3′ 3' AOX1
Resource information
  A portion of this plasmid was derived from a plasmid made by: pPICZA_TRIC-B1 was synthesized by Genscript.
Terms and licenses: Academic/Nonprofit Terms; Industry Terms: Not Available to Industry
Depositor comments: Vector pPICZ A and insert sequence were modified as follows: 1. Restriction sites including Pml I; Sfi I; BsmB I; Asp718 I; Kpn I were destroyed during cloning full-length CeTRIC-B1 to the vector. 2. In the C-terminal truncation, the sequence between XhoI and polyhistidine had been deleted. That is to say, restriction sites including Xho I, Sac II, Not I, Apa I, and myc-epitope, were destroyed during truncation. 3. A kozak suqence "ACC" was inserted between the restriction site "EcoR I" and initial codon, we added these 3 bp into insert sequence size. In summary, the size of pPICZ A backbone is changed from 3329 bp to be 3221 bp.
How to cite: pPICZA_CeTRIC-B1_Del was a gift from Zhenfeng Liu (Addgene plasmid # 87344 ; http://n2t.net/addgene:87344 ; RRID:Addgene_87344)
