[The description below was written by a language model from this plasmid's Addgene catalogue record and pLannotate feature annotations shown in this document.]
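Description:
pPICZA_CeTRIC-B1_Del is a yeast expression plasmid built on a modified Invitrogen pPICZ A backbone for methanol-inducible production of a truncated Caenorhabditis elegans TRIC-B1 channel (also called TMEM38B) in Pichia pastoris. It is roughly 4 kb in total and is maintained in E. coli through a high-copy ColE1/pUC-type origin. A single Sh ble (BleoR) gene provides Zeocin selection in both hosts. It is preceded by tandem TEF1 and EM7 promoters, which drive it in yeast and in bacteria respectively, and it is followed by the CYC1 terminator. No yeast replication origin is annotated, consistent with pPICZ vectors generally being used by integration into the Pichia genome, although the record does not describe this step.

The expression cassette places the 756 bp insert between the AOX1 promoter, which is regulated by methanol, and the AOX1 transcription terminator. The insert carries a Δ248-297 deletion that removes the C-terminal region of the protein. A short Kozak element was added between the retained EcoRI site and the start codon. During construction of the truncation, the vector sequence between XhoI and the polyhistidine tag was deleted, including the downstream polylinker sites and the myc epitope, so the coding region is fused directly to the backbone's C-terminal His tag. The small "capTEV fragment" in the automated feature table corresponds in position and length to this 6xHis stretch rather than to a full composite tag. Several upstream polylinker sites were also lost when the full-length gene was first cloned.

TRIC-B1 is annotated as a potassium-conducting, PIP2-binding channel thought to supply counter-ion flux during intracellular calcium release. The associated publication concerns TRIC channel pore architecture and gating, which suggests the construct was used to produce His-tagged protein for purification and structural study.
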