Features (pLannotate 1.2.2; 10 found; start..end, strand, type, name):
    187..234     -  promoter       EM7 promoter: synthetic bacterial promoter&nbsp
    241..648     -  promoter       TEF1 promoter: S. cerevisiae TEF1; promoter for EF-1α
    669..915     -  terminator     AOX1 terminator: Pichia pastoris AOX1; transcription terminator for AOX1
    919..984     -  CDS            AOX1 (fragment): ALOX1_KOMPC - Experimental evidence at protein level: Swiss-Prot protein existence level 1. Major isoform of alcohol oxidase, which catalyzes the oxidation of methanol to formaldehyde and hydrogen peroxide, the first step in the methanol utilization pathway of methylotrophic yeasts. From Komagataella phaffii (strain ATCC 76273 / CBS 7435 / CECT 11047 / NRRL Y-11430 / Wegner 21-1) (Yeast) (Pichia pastoris).
    994..1011    -  CDS            capTEV™ (fragment): composite tag for in vivo biotinylation, TEV protease cleavage, and 6xHis tagging
   1012..1764    -  CDS            tric-1B.1 (fragment): T38B1_CAEEL - Experimental evidence at protein level: Swiss-Prot protein existence level 1. Potassium channel that mediates transmembrane potassium transport (PubMed:27698420). Might be required for maintenance of rapid intracellular calcium release (By similarity). May act as a counter-ion channel that functions in synchronization with calcium release from intracellular stores (By similarity). Binds phosphatidylinositol 4,5- bisphosphate (PIP2) (PubMed:27698420). From Caenorhabditis elegans.
   1776..2714    -  promoter       AOX1 promoter: Pichia pastoris AOX1; inducible promoter, regulated by methanol
   2796..3384    +  rep_origin     ori: high-copy-number ColE1/pMB1/pBR322/pUC origin of replication
   3459..3706    -  terminator     CYC1 terminator: S. cerevisiae CYC1; transcription terminator for CYC1
   3772..168     -  CDS            BleoR (across the origin): antibiotic-binding protein; Sh ble from Streptoalloteichus hindustanus; confers resistance to bleomycin, phleomycin, and Zeocin™
>Addgene plasmid #87344 | pPICZA_CeTRIC-B1_Del | addgene full sequence | sequence record 173093 | Addgene NGS Result
CTGGTCCTGGACCGCGCTGATGAACAGGGTCACGTCGTCCCGGACCACACCGGCGAAGTCGTCCTCCACG
AAGTCCCGGGAGAACCCGAGCCGGTCGGTCCAGAACTCGACCGCTCCGGCGACGTCGCGCGCGGTGAGCA
CCGGAACGGCACTGGTCAACTTGGCCATGGTTTAGTTCCTCACCTTGTCGTATTATACTATGCCGATATA
CTATGCCGATGATTAATTGTCAACACCGCCCTTAGATTAGATTGCTATGCTTTCTTTCTAATGAGCAAGA
AGTAAAAAAAGTTGTAATAGAACAAGAAAAATGAAACTGAAACTTGAGAAATTGAAGACCGTTTATTAAC
TTAAATATCAATGGGAGGTCATCGAAAGAGAAAAAAATCAAAAAAAAAAATTTTCAAGAAAAAGAAACGT
GATAAAAATTTTTATTGCCTTTTTCGACGAAGAAAAAGAAACGAGGCGGTCTCTTTTTTCTTTTCCAAAC
CTTTAGTACGGGTAATTAACGACACCCTAGAGGAAGAAAGAGGGGAAATTTAGTATGCTGTGCTTGGGTG
TTTTGAAGTGGTACGGCGATGCGCGGAGTCCGAGAAAATCTGGAAGAGTAAAAAAGGAGTAGAAACATTT
TGAAGCTATGGTGTGTGGGGGATCCGCACAAACGAAGGTCTCACTTAATCTTCTGTACTCTGAAGAGGAG
TGGGAAATACCAAGAAAAACATCAAACTCGAATGATTTTCCCAAACCCCTACCACAAGATATTCATCAGC
TGCGAGATAGGCTGATCAGGAGCAAGCTCGTACGAGAAGAAACAAAATGACAAAAAAAATCCTATACTAT
ATAGGTTACAAATAAAAAAGTATCAAAAATGAAGCCTGCATCTCTCAGGCAAATGGCATTCTGACATCCT
CTTGATTAGAATCTAGCAAGACCGGTCTTCTCGTAAGTGCCCAACTTGAACTGAGGAACAGTCATGTCTA
AGGCTAAAACTCAATGATGATGATGATGATGGAACAAATTCTCAATAGGAGCAAATGGGTCAGTGACGTG
CAAGATAACAGCAGAAAGCTTGAAGTAGACAAAGAAACCAACAATGACAAGATAAACCAAATCATGAGGG
GCTGTCAAGTAAGTTCCTGATTTTTCAAGAGCCAAAACGGATGCGGCGACAACACAGGCCTTGGTAGCAA
AGGAAGGTCTAAGCAACTCATTGTGTGTTGGCAACCAGACTCCTCTAACAAGCTGTTCCAAAGTTCTAAC
AATACCAGATCCTGCACCTTTGGCAGTACCAACCAAGACTTGAACGATATAACTGTTTGGGTAAAGTTTA
GCTGCGTGTGAGACTCCATGGGAAACCTTGTATGCTCTTTTAACTTCCTTCATGACGGCCAAAACACACT
TGACAGGTGTAATTTTAGCGATCTTGTAGATTCCGTCAAATGGTGCATAGAAAACCAAGTACCAGATAAT
AGTAGCAAGGATAATGTCATCATGTCTTTTGAAAGGTGCAATAACTGGCTCTCCAAGCAAAAAGTTGGCC
AAGAAAGCATCTGCAAAGCACATCAACATGGAAGAAAGCCAACAAGACAATGGGTGCTTTCTAGAGAAAA
TACTGGCAGCTGAACCCAAGTCATCTCTGACTTCGATAATCATAAGCAAATAATGAGCAACATCGAAATA
AGGGTACATTTTCAATCTATGCAACTGGGCACCTGCGTCAAGAAGAATCTCCTGGTCAAGCTGGAAGGAC
TCTGGGACAACCATGGTGAATTCCTCGTTTCGAATAATTAGTTGTTTTTTGATCTTCTCAAGTTGTCGTT
AAAAGTCGTTAAAATCAAAAGCTTGTCAATTGGAACCAGTCGCAATTATGAAAGTAAGCTAATAATGATG
ATAAAAAAAAAGGTTTAAGACAGGGCAGCTTCCTTCTGTTTATATATTGCTGTCAAGTAGGGGTTAGAAC
AGTTAAATTTTGATCATGAACGTTAGGCTATCAGCAGTATTCCCACCAGAATCTTGGAAGCATACAATGT
GGAGACAATGCATAATCATCCAAAAAGCGGGTGTTTCCCCATTTGCGTTTCGGCACAGGTGCACCGGGGT
TCAGAAGCGATAGAGAGACTGCGCTAAGCATTAATGAGATTATTTTTGAGCATTCGTCAATCAATACCAA
ACAAGACAAACGGTATGCCGACTTTTGGAAGTTTCTTTTTGACCAACTGGCCGTTAGCATTTCAACGAAC
CAAACTTAGTTCATCTTGGATGAGATCACGCTTTTGTCATATTAGGTTCCAAGACAGCGTTTAAACTGTC
AGTTTTGGGCCATTTGGGGAACATGAAACTATTTGACCCCACACTCAGAAAGCCCTCATCTGGAGTGATG
TTCGGGTGTAATGCGGAGCTTGTTGCATTCGGAAATAAACAAACATGAACCTCGCCAGGGGGGCCAGGAT
AGACAGGCTAATAAAGTCATGGTGTTAGTAGCCTAATAGAAGGAATTGGAATGAGCGAGCTCCAATCAAG
CCCAATAACTGGGCTGGTTTTTCGATGGCAAAAGTGGGTGTTGAGGAGAAGAGGAGTGGAGGTCCTGCGT
TTGCAACGGTCTGCTGCTAGTGTATCCCCTCCTGTTGCGTTTGGCACTTATGTGTGAGAATGGACCTGTG
GATGTCGGATGGCAAAAAGGTTTCATTCAACCTTTCGTCTTTGGATGTTAGATCTGATCTCATGACCAAA
ATCCCTTAACGTGAGTTTTCGTTCCACTGAGCGTCAGACCCCGTAGAAAAGATCAAAGGATCTTCTTGAG
ATCCTTTTTTTCTGCGCGTAATCTGCTGCTTGCAAACAAAAAAACCACCGCTACCAGCGGTGGTTTGTTT
GCCGGATCAAGAGCTACCAACTCTTTTTCCGAAGGTAACTGGCTTCAGCAGAGCGCAGATACCAAATACT
GTTCTTCTAGTGTAGCCGTAGTTAGGCCACCACTTCAAGAACTCTGTAGCACCGCCTACATACCTCGCTC
TGCTAATCCTGTTACCAGTGGCTGCTGCCAGTGGCGATAAGTCGTGTCTTACCGGGTTGGACTCAAGACG
ATAGTTACCGGATAAGGCGCAGCGGTCGGGCTGAACGGGGGGTTCGTGCACACAGCCCAGCTTGGAGCGA
ACGACCTACACCGAACTGAGATACCTACAGCGTGAGCTATGAGAAAGCGCCACGCTTCCCGAAGGGAGAA
AGGCGGACAGGTATCCGGTAAGCGGCAGGGTCGGAACAGGAGAGCGCACGAGGGAGCTTCCAGGGGGAAA
CGCCTGGTATCTTTATAGTCCTGTCGGGTTTCGCCACCTCTGACTTGAGCGTCGATTTTTGTGATGCTCG
TCAGGGGGGCGGAGCCTATGGAAAAACGCCAGCAACGCGGCCTTTTTACGGTTCCTGGCCTTTTGCTGGC
CTTTTGCTCACATGTTGGTCTCCAGCTTGCAAATTAAAGCCTTCGAGCGTCCCAAAACCTTCTCAAGCAA
GGTTTTCAGTATAATGTTACATGCGTACACGCGTCTGTACAGAAAAAAAAGAAAAATTTGAAATATAAAT
AACGTTCTTAATACTAACATAACTATAAAAAAATAAATAGGGACCTAGACTTCAGGTTGTCTAACTCCTT
CCTTTTCGGTTAGAGCGGATGTGGGGGGAGGGCGTGAATGTAAGCGTGACATAACTAATTACATGATATC
GACAAAGGAAAAGGGGGACGGATCTCCGAGGCCTCGGACCCGTCGGGCCGCGTCGGACGTGTCAGTCCTG
CTCCTCGGCCACGAAGTGCACGCAGTTGCCGGCCGGGTCGCGCAGGGCGAACTCCCGCCCCCACGGCTGC
TCGCCGATCTCGGTCATGGCCGGCCCGGAGGCGTCCCGGAAGTTCGTGGACACGACCTCCGACCACTCGG
CGTACAGCTCGTCCAGGCCGCGCACCCACACCCAGGCCAGGGTGTTGTCCGGCACCAC
