>Addgene plasmid #87344 | pPICZA_CeTRIC-B1_Del | depositor partial sequence | sequence record 170355 | CeTRICB1_DEL cDNA
ACCATGGTTGTCCCAGAGTCCTTCCAGCTTGACCAGGAGATTCTTCTTGACGCAGGTGCCCAGTTGCATA
GATTGAAAATGTACCCTTATTTCGATGTTGCTCATTATTTGCTTATGATTATCGAAGTCAGAGATGACTT
GGGTTCAGCTGCCAGTATTTTCTCTAGAAAGCACCCATTGTCTTGTTGGCTTTCTTCCATGTTGATGTGC
TTTGCAGATGCTTTCTTGGCCAACTTTTTGCTTGGAGAGCCAGTTATTGCACCTTTCAAAAGACATGATG
ACATTATCCTTGCTACTATTATCTGGTACTTGGTTTTCTATGCACCATTTGACGGAATCTACAAGATCGC
TAAAATTACACCTGTCAAGTGTGTTTTGGCCGTCATGAAGGAAGTTAAAAGAGCATACAAGGTTTCCCAT
GGAGTCTCACACGCAGCTAAACTTTACCCAAACAGTTATATCGTTCAAGTCTTGGTTGGTACTGCCAAAG
GTGCAGGATCTGGTATTGTTAGAACTTTGGAACAGCTTGTTAGAGGAGTCTGGTTGCCAACACACAATGA
GTTGCTTAGACCTTCCTTTGCTACCAAGGCCTGTGTTGTCGCCGCATCCGTTTTGGCTCTTGAAAAATCA
GGAACTTACTTGACAGCCCCTCATGATTTGGTTTATCTTGTCATTGTTGGTTTCTTTGTCTACTTCAAGC
TTTCTGCTGTTATCTTGCACGTCACTGACCCATTTGCTCCTATTGAGAATTTGTTCCATCATCATCATCA
TCATTGA
